Addgene plasmid #62052: NET29A.Hs pRRLSIN (1742)
Purpose: lentiviral expression of nuclear envelope transmembrane protein
Depositing lab: Eric Schirmer. Depositing organization: University of Edinburgh.
Backbone
  Vector backbone: pRRLSIN
  Backbone manufacturer: unknown
  Vector type: Mammalian Expression, Lentiviral
Growth in bacteria
  Bacterial resistance: Ampicillin, 100 μg/mL
  Growth temperature: 37°C
  Growth strain: Stbl3
  Copy number: Unknown
Gene/Insert
  Gene/Insert name: NET29
  Species: H. sapiens (human)
  GenBank ID: AAH51850.1
  Entrez Gene: TMEM120A (a.k.a. NET29, TMPIT)
  Promoter: PGK
  Cloning method: Unknown
  Sequencing primers: 5′ hPGK-F; 3′ WPRE-R
Terms and licenses: Academic/Nonprofit Terms; Industry Terms: Not Available to Industry
How to cite: NET29A.Hs pRRLSIN (1742) was a gift from Eric Schirmer (Addgene plasmid # 62052 ; http://n2t.net/addgene:62052 ; RRID:Addgene_62052)
