[The description below was written by a language model from this plasmid's Addgene catalogue record and pLannotate feature annotations shown in this document.]
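Description:
NET29A.Hs pRRLSIN (1742) is a 7.7 kb self-inactivating HIV-1-based lentiviral transfer plasmid built on the pRRLSIN backbone for expressing the human nuclear envelope transmembrane protein NET29 (gene TMEM120A, also called TMPIT or TACAN) in mammalian cells. In bacteria it is maintained through a high-copy ColE1/pUC-type origin and selected with ampicillin via the bla gene. The backbone also carries an f1 origin, an SV40 origin and poly(A) signal, and remnants of a pBluescript-type cloning vector (lac promoter/operator, lacZα and lacI fragments, T3 and T7 promoters) that play no part in the lentiviral function.

The viral portion follows a third-generation layout. An RSV enhancer/promoter replaces the U3 region of the truncated 5' LTR, so genomic RNA is transcribed in packaging cells without Tat. It is followed by the Ψ packaging signal extending into a gag fragment, the Rev response element for nuclear export of unspliced RNA, and the cPPT/CTS, which aids nuclear import of the reverse-transcribed genome. The internal cassette consists of the human PGK promoter driving the TMEM120A coding sequence (about 1 kb), followed by WPRE to enhance transcript stability and expression. The ΔU3 3' LTR is copied to both ends of the provirus during reverse transcription, silencing LTR promoter activity so that expression depends on PGK alone.

No epitope tag, fluorescent reporter or mammalian selection marker is annotated, and the record does not state the cloning method. The plasmid carries no viral structural or envelope genes, so these must be supplied from separate packaging plasmids to produce particles for stable, moderate constitutive NET29 expression in transduced cells.
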