Features (pLannotate 1.2.2; 26 found; start..end, strand, type, name):
      8..229     +  promoter       RSV promoter: Rous sarcoma virus enhancer/promoter
    236..416     +  LTR            5' LTR (truncated): truncated 5' long terminal repeat (LTR) from HIV-1
    460..585     +  misc_feature   HIV-1 Ψ: packaging signal of human immunodeficiency virus type 1
    569..932     +  CDS            HIV-1 gag (fragment): gag protein from human immunodeficiency virus 1; gag
   1027..1363    +  ncRNA          RRE: Accession: RF00036 - HIV Rev response element
   1688..1788    +  CDS            Rev (fragment): human immunodeficiency virus 1 (HIV-1) Rev protein; rev; enhances nuclear export of unspliced and incompletely spliced viral mRNAs
   1807..1924    +  misc_feature   cPPT/CTS: central polypurine tract and central termination sequence of HIV-1
   1944..1967    -  misc_feature   MCS (fragment): pBluescript multiple cloning site
   1971..2481    +  promoter       hPGK promoter: human phosphoglycerate kinase 1 promoter
   2485..3513    +  CDS            TMEM120A: TACAN_HUMAN - Also known as TACAN From Homo sapiens (Human).
   3518..4106    +  misc_feature   WPRE: woodchuck hepatitis virus posttranscriptional regulatory element
   4123..4191    +  CDS            nef (fragment): NEF_HV1Z2 - Experimental evidence at protein level: Swiss-Prot protein existence level 1. Extracellular Nef protein targets CD4(+) T-lymphocytes for apoptosis by interacting with CXCR4 surface receptors. From Human immunodeficiency virus type 1 group M subtype D (isolate Z2/CDC-Z34) (HIV-1).
   4193..4426    +  LTR            3' LTR (ΔU3): self-inactivating 3' long terminal repeat (LTR) from HIV-1
   4498..4619    +  polyA_signal   SV40 poly(A) signal: SV40 polyadenylation signal
   4638..4773    +  rep_origin     SV40 ori: SV40 origin of replication
   4806..4824    -  promoter       T7 promoter: promoter for bacteriophage T7 RNA polymerase
   4832..4987    +  CDS            lacZα (fragment): LacZα fragment of β-galactosidase; lacZ fragment
   4995..5450    +  rep_origin     f1 ori (sequence partly withheld): f1 bacteriophage origin of replication; arrow indicates direction of (+) strand synthesis
   5479..5583    +  promoter       AmpR promoter: bla
   5584..6444    +  CDS            AmpR: β-lactamase; bla; confers resistance to ampicillin, carbenicillin, and related antibiotics
   6615..7203    +  rep_origin     ori: high-copy-number ColE1/pMB1/pBR322/pUC origin of replication
   7386..7478    +  CDS            lacI (fragment): lac repressor; lacI; The lac repressor binds to the lac operator to inhibit transcription in E. coli. This inhibition can be relieved by adding lactose or isopropyl-β-D-thiogalactopyranoside (IPTG).
   7491..7512    +  protein_bind   CAP binding site: CAP binding activates transcription in the presence of cAMP. E. coli catabolite activator protein
   7527..7557    +  promoter       lac promoter: promoter for the E. coli lac operon
   7565..7581    +  protein_bind   lac operator: The lac repressor binds to the lac operator to inhibit transcription in E. coli. This inhibition can be relieved by adding lactose or isopropyl-β-D-thiogalactopyranoside (IPTG). lac repressor encoded by lacI
   7626..7644    +  promoter       T3 promoter: promoter for bacteriophage T3 RNA polymerase
>Addgene plasmid #62052 | NET29A.Hs pRRLSIN (1742) | depositor full sequence | sequence record 101296 | Full Sequence
AGCTTAATGTAGTCTTATGCAATACTCTTGTAGTCTTGCAACATGGTAACGATGAGTTAGCAACATGCCT
TACAAGGAGAGAAAAAGCACCGTGCATGCCGATTGGTGGAAGTAAGGTGGTACGATCGTGCCTTATTAGG
AAGGCAACAGACGGGTCTGACATGGATTGGACGAACCACTGAATTGCCGCATTGCAGAGATATTGTATTT
AAGTGCCTAGCTCGATACAATAAACGGGTCTCTCTGGTTAGACCAGATCTGAGCCTGGGAGCTCTCTGGC
TAACTAGGGAACCCACTGCTTAAGCCTCAATAAAGCTTGCCTTGAGTGCTTCAAGTAGTGTGTGCCCGTC
TGTTGTGTGACTCTGGTAACTAGAGATCCCTCAGACCCTTTTAGTCAGTGTGGAAAATCTCTAGCAGTGG
CGCCCGAACAGGGACCTGAAAGCGAAAGGGAAACCAGAGCTCTCTCGACGCAGGACTCGGCTTGCTGAAG
CGCGCACGGCAAGAGGCGAGGGGCGGCGACTGGTGAGTACGCCAAAAATTTTGACTAGCGGAGGCTAGAA
GGAGAGAGATGGGTGCGAGAGCGTCAGTATTAAGCGGGGGAGAATTAGATCGCGATGGGAAAAAATTCGG
TTAAGGCCAGGGGGAAAGAAAAAATATAAATTAAAACATATAGTATGGGCAAGCAGGGAGCTAGAACGAT
TCGCAGTTAATCCTGGCCTGTTAGAAACATCAGAAGGCTGTAGACAAATACTGGGACAGCTACAACCATC
CCTTCAGACAGGATCAGAAGAACTTAGATCATTATATAATACAGTAGCAACCCTCTATTGTGTGCATCAA
AGGATAGAGATAAAAGACACCAAGGAAGCTTTAGACAAGATAGAGGAAGAGCAAAACAAAAGTAAGACCA
CCGCACAGCAAGCGGCCGCTGATCTTCAGACCTGGAGGAGGAGATATGAGGGACAATTGGAGAAGTGAAT
TATATAAATATAAAGTAGTAAAAATTGAACCATTAGGAGTAGCACCCACCAAGGCAAAGAGAAGAGTGGT
GCAGAGAGAAAAAAGAGCAGTGGGAATAGGAGCTTTGTTCCTTGGGTTCTTGGGAGCAGCAGGAAGCACT
ATGGGCGCAGCCTCAATGACGCTGACGGTACAGGCCAGACAATTATTGTCTGGTATAGTGCAGCAGCAGA
ACAATTTGCTGAGGGCTATTGAGGCGCAACAGCATCTGTTGCAACTCACAGTCTGGGGCATCAAGCAGCT
CCAGGCAAGAATCCTGGCTGTGGAAAGATACCTAAAGGATCAACAGCTCCTGGGGATTTGGGGTTGCTCT
GGAAAACTCATTTGCACCACTGCTGTGCCTTGGAATGCTAGTTGGAGTAATAAATCTCTGGAACAGATTT
GGAATCACACGACCTGGATGGAGTGGGACAGAGAAATTAACAATTACACAAGCTTAATACACTCCTTAAT
TGAAGAATCGCAAAACCAGCAAGAAAAGAATGAACAAGAATTATTGGAATTAGATAAATGGGCAAGTTTG
TGGAATTGGTTTAACATAACAAATTGGCTGTGGTATATAAAATTATTCATAATGATAGTAGGAGGCTTGG
TAGGTTTAAGAATAGTTTTTGCTGTACTTTCTATAGTGAATAGAGTTAGGCAGGGATATTCACCATTATC
GTTTCAGACCCACCTCCCAACCCCGAGGGGACCCGACAGGCCCGAAGGAATAGAAGAAGAAGGTGGAGAG
AGAGACAGAGACAGATCCATTCGATTAGTGAACGGATCTCGACGGTATCGGTTAACTTTTAAAAGAAAAG
GGGGGATTGGGGGGTACAGTGCAGGGGAAAGAATAGTAGACATAATAGCAACAGACATACAAACTAAAGA
ATTACAAAAACAAATTACAAAAATTCAAAATTTTATCGATCACGAGACTAGCCTCGAGAAGCTTGATATC
GAATTCCCACGGGGTTGGGGTTGCGCCTTTTCCAAGGCAGCCCTGGGTTTGCGCAGGGACGCGGCTGCTC
TGGGCGTGGTTCCGGGAAACGCAGCGGCGCCGACCCTGGGTCTCGCACATTCTTCACGTCCGTTCGCAGC
GTCACCCGGATCTTCGCCGCTACCCTTGTGGGCCCCCCGGCGACGCTTCCTGCTCCGCCCCTAAGTCGGG
AAGGTTCCTTGCGGTTCGCGGCGTGCCGGACGTGACAAACGGAAGCCGCACGTCTCACTAGTACCCTCGC
AGACGGACAGCGCCAGGGAGCAATGGCAGCGCGCCGACCGCGATGGGCTGTGGCCAATAGCGGCTGCTCA
GCGGGGCGCGCCGAGAGCAGCGGCCGGGAAGGGGCGGTGCGGGAGGCGGGGTGTGGGGCGGTAGTGTGGG
CCCTGTTCCTGCCCGCGCGGTGTTCCGCATTCTGCAAGCCTCCGGAGCGCACGTCGGCAGTCGGCTCCCT
CGTTGACCGAATCACCGACCTCTCTCCCCAGGGGATGCAGCCCCCGCCCCCGGGCCCGCTGGGCGACTGC
CTGCGGGACTGGGAGGATCTACAGCAGGACTTCCAGAACATCCAGGAGACCCATCGGCTCTACCGCCTGA
AGCTGGAGGAGCTGACCAAACTTCAGAACAATTGCACCAGCTCCATCACGCGGCAGAAGAAGCGGCTCCA
GGAGCTGGCCCTCGCCCTGAAGAAATGCAAACCCTCCCTCCCAGCAGAGGCCGAGGGGGCCGCACAGGAG
CTGGAGAACCAGATGAAAGAGCGCCAAGGCCTCTTCTTTGACATGGAGGCCTATTTGCCTAAGAAGAATG
GATTGTACCTGAGCCTGGTTCTGGGGAACGTCAACGTCACGCTCCTGAGCAAGCAGGCTAAGTTTGCCTA
CAAGGACGAGTATGAGAAGTTCAAGCTCTACCTCACCATCATCCTCATCCTCATCTCCTTCACTTGCCGC
TTCCTGCTCAACTCCAGGGTGACAGATGCTGCCTTCAACTTCCTGCTGGTCTGGTACTACTGCACCCTGA
CCATCCGGGAGAGCATCCTCATCAACAACGGCTCCCGGATCAAAGGCTGGTGGGTGTTCCATCACTACGT
GTCCGCCTTCCTGTCGGGAGTCATGCTGACGTGGCCCGACGGTCTCATGTACCAGAAATTCCGGAACCAA
TTCCTCTCCTTTTCCATGTACCAGAGCTTCGTGCAGTTTCTCCAGTACTACTACCAGAGCGGCTGCCTCT
ACCGCCTGCGGGCGCTGGGCGAGCGGCACACCATGGACCTCACTGTGGAGGGCTTCCAGTCCTGGATGTG
GCGGGGCCTCACCTTCCTGCTGCCTTTTCTTTTCTTTGGACACTTCTGGCAGCTTTTTAACGCGCTGACG
TTGTTCAACCTGGCCCAGGACCCTCAGTGCAAGGAGTGGCAGGTGCTTATGTGCGGCTTTCCCTTCCTCC
TCCTTTTCCTCGGCAATTTCTTCACCACCCTGAGGGTTGTGCACCACAAGTTTCACAGTCAGCGGCACGG
GAGCAAGAAGGATTGACAATCAACCTCTGGATTACAAAATTTGTGAAAGATTGACTGGTATTCTTAACTA
TGTTGCTCCTTTTACGCTATGTGGATACGCTGCTTTAATGCCTTTGTATCATGCTATTGCTTCCCGTATG
GCTTTCATTTTCTCCTCCTTGTATAAATCCTGGTTGCTGTCTCTTTATGAGGAGTTGTGGCCCGTTGTCA
GGCAACGTGGCGTGGTGTGCACTGTGTTTGCTGACGCAACCCCCACTGGTTGGGGCATTGCCACCACCTG
TCAGCTCCTTTCCGGGACTTTCGCTTTCCCCCTCCCTATTGCCACGGCGGAACTCATCGCCGCCTGCCTT
GCCCGCTGCTGGACAGGGGCTCGGCTGTTGGGCACTGACAATTCCGTGGTGTTGTCGGGGAAGCTGACGT
CCTTTCCATGGCTGCTCGCCTGTGTTGCCACCTGGATTCTGCGCGGGACGTCCTTCTGCTACGTCCCTTC
GGCCCTCAATCCAGCGGACCTTCCTTCCCGCGGCCTGCTGCCGGCTCTGCGGCCTCTTCCGCGTCTTCGC
CTTCGCCCTCAGACGAGTCGGATCTCCCTTTGGGCCGCCTCCCCGCCTGGAATTCGAGCTCGGTACCTTT
AAGACCAATGACTTACAAGGCAGCTGTAGATCTTAGCCACTTTTTAAAAGAAAAGGGGGGACTGGAAGGG
CTAATTCACTCCCAACGAAGACAAGATCTGCTTTTTGCTTGTACTGGGTCTCTCTGGTTAGACCAGATCT
GAGCCTGGGAGCTCTCTGGCTAACTAGGGAACCCACTGCTTAAGCCTCAATAAAGCTTGCCTTGAGTGCT
TCAAGTAGTGTGTGCCCGTCTGTTGTGTGACTCTGGTAACTAGAGATCCCTCAGACCCTTTTAGTCAGTG
TGGAAAATCTCTAGCAGTAGTAGTTCATGTCATCTTATTATTCAGTATTTATAACTTGCAAAGAAATGAA
TATCAGAGAGTGAGAGGAACTTGTTTATTGCAGCTTATAATGGTTACAAATAAAGCAATAGCATCACAAA
TTTCACAAATAAAGCATTTTTTTCACTGCATTCTAGTTGTGGTTTGTCCAAACTCATCAATGTATCTTAT
CATGTCTGGCTCTAGCTATCCCGCCCCTAACTCCGCCCAGTTCCGCCCATTCTCCGCCCCATGGCTGACT
AATTTTTTTTATTTATGCAGAGGCCGAGGCCGCCTCGGCCTCTGAGCTATTCCAGAAGTAGTGAGGAGGC
TTTTTTGGAGGCCTAGGCTTTTGCGTCGAGACGTACCCAATTCGCCCTATAGTGAGTCGTATTACGCGCG
CTCACTGGCCGTCGTTTTACAACGTCGTGACTGGGAAAACCCTGGCGTTACCCAACTTAATCGCCTTGCA
GCACATCCCCCTTTCGCCAGCTGGCGTAATAGCGAAGAGGCCCGCACCGATCGCCCTTCCCAACAGTTGC
GCAGCCTGAATGGCGAATGGCGCG
[124 nt withheld, positions 4995-5118]
C
[91 nt withheld, positions 5120-5210]
A
[49 nt withheld, positions 5212-5260]
CCTTTGACGTTGGAGTCCACGTTCTTT
[37 nt withheld, positions 5288-5324]
ACCCTATCTCGGTCTATTCTTTTGATTTATAAGGGATTTTGCCGATTTCGGCCTATTGGTTAAAAAATGA
GCTGATTTAACAAAAATTTAACGCGAATTTTAACAAAATATTAACGTTTACAATTTCCCAGGTGGCACTT
TTCGGGGAAATGTGCGCGGAACCCCTATTTGTTTATTTTTCTAAATACATTCAAATATGTATCCGCTCAT
GAGACAATAACCCTGATAAATGCTTCAATAATATTGAAAAAGGAAGAGTATGAGTATTCAACATTTCCGT
GTCGCCCTTATTCCCTTTTTTGCGGCATTTTGCCTTCCTGTTTTTGCTCACCCAGAAACGCTGGTGAAAG
TAAAAGATGCTGAAGATCAGTTGGGTGCACGAGTGGGTTACATCGAACTGGATCTCAACAGCGGTAAGAT
CCTTGAGAGTTTTCGCCCCGAAGAACGTTTTCCAATGATGAGCACTTTTAAAGTTCTGCTATGTGGCGCG
GTATTATCCCGTATTGACGCCGGGCAAGAGCAACTCGGTCGCCGCATACACTATTCTCAGAATGACTTGG
TTGAGTACTCACCAGTCACAGAAAAGCATCTTACGGATGGCATGACAGTAAGAGAATTATGCAGTGCTGC
CATAACCATGAGTGATAACACTGCGGCCAACTTACTTCTGACAACGATCGGAGGACCGAAGGAGCTAACC
GCTTTTTTGCACAACATGGGGGATCATGTAACTCGCCTTGATCGTTGGGAACCGGAGCTGAATGAAGCCA
TACCAAACGACGAGCGTGACACCACGATGCCTGTAGCAATGGCAACAACGTTGCGCAAACTATTAACTGG
CGAACTACTTACTCTAGCTTCCCGGCAACAATTAATAGACTGGATGGAGGCGGATAAAGTTGCAGGACCA
CTTCTGCGCTCGGCCCTTCCGGCTGGCTGGTTTATTGCTGATAAATCTGGAGCCGGTGAGCGTGGGTCTC
GCGGTATCATTGCAGCACTGGGGCCAGATGGTAAGCCCTCCCGTATCGTAGTTATCTACACGACGGGGAG
TCAGGCAACTATGGATGAACGAAATAGACAGATCGCTGAGATAGGTGCCTCACTGATTAAGCATTGGTAA
CTGTCAGACCAAGTTTACTCATATATACTTTAGATTGATTTAAAACTTCATTTTTAATTTAAAAGGATCT
AGGTGAAGATCCTTTTTGATAATCTCATGACCAAAATCCCTTAACGTGAGTTTTCGTTCCACTGAGCGTC
AGACCCCGTAGAAAAGATCAAAGGATCTTCTTGAGATCCTTTTTTTCTGCGCGTAATCTGCTGCTTGCAA
ACAAAAAAACCACCGCTACCAGCGGTGGTTTGTTTGCCGGATCAAGAGCTACCAACTCTTTTTCCGAAGG
TAACTGGCTTCAGCAGAGCGCAGATACCAAATACTGTCCTTCTAGTGTAGCCGTAGTTAGGCCACCACTT
CAAGAACTCTGTAGCACCGCCTACATACCTCGCTCTGCTAATCCTGTTACCAGTGGCTGCTGCCAGTGGC
GATAAGTCGTGTCTTACCGGGTTGGACTCAAGACGATAGTTACCGGATAAGGCGCAGCGGTCGGGCTGAA
CGGGGGGTTCGTGCACACAGCCCAGCTTGGAGCGAACGACCTACACCGAACTGAGATACCTACAGCGTGA
GCTATGAGAAAGCGCCACGCTTCCCGAAGGGAGAAAGGCGGACAGGTATCCGGTAAGCGGCAGGGTCGGA
ACAGGAGAGCGCACGAGGGAGCTTCCAGGGGGAAACGCCTGGTATCTTTATAGTCCTGTCGGGTTTCGCC
ACCTCTGACTTGAGCGTCGATTTTTGTGATGCTCGTCAGGGGGGCGGAGCCTATGGAAAAACGCCAGCAA
CGCGGCCTTTTTACGGTTCCTGGCCTTTTGCTGGCCTTTTGCTCACATGTTCTTTCCTGCGTTATCCCCT
GATTCTGTGGATAACCGTATTACCGCCTTTGAGTGAGCTGATACCGCTCGCCGCAGCCGAACGACCGAGC
GCAGCGAGTCAGTGAGCGAGGAAGCGGAAGAGCGCCCAATACGCAAACCGCCTCTCCCCGCGCGTTGGCC
GATTCATTAATGCAGCTGGCACGACAGGTTTCCCGACTGGAAAGCGGGCAGTGAGCGCAACGCAATTAAT
GTGAGTTAGCTCACTCATTAGGCACCCCAGGCTTTACACTTTATGCTTCCGGCTCGTATGTTGTGTGGAA
TTGTGAGCGGATAACAATTTCACACAGGAAACAGCTATGACCATGATTACGCCAAGCGCGCAATTAACCC
TCACTAAAGGGAACAAAAGCTGGAGCTGCA
