>Addgene plasmid #62052 | NET29A.Hs pRRLSIN (1742) | addgene partial sequence | sequence record 103447 | hPGK-F 5'-GTGTTCCGCATTCTGCAAG-3'
CGAATCACCGACCTCTCTCCCCAGGGGATGCAGCCCCCGCCCCCGGGCCCGCTGGGCGACTGCCTGCGGG
ACTGGGAGGATCTACAGCAGGACTTCCAGAACATCCAGGAGACCCATCGGCTCTACCGCCTGAAGCTGGA
GGAGCTGACCAAACTTCAGAACAATTGCACCAGCTCCATCACGCGGCAGAAGAAGCGGCTCCAGGAGCTG
GCCCTCGCCCTGAAGAAATGCAAACCCTCCCTCCCAGCAGAGGCCGAGGGGGCCGCACAGGAGCTGGAGA
ACCAGATGAAAGAGCGCCAAGGCCTCTTCTTTGACATGGAGGCCTATTTGCCTAAGAAGAATGGATTGTA
CCTGAGCCTGGTTCTGGGGAACGTCAACGTCACGCTCCTGAGCAAGCAGGCTAAGTTTGCCTACAAGGAC
GAGTATGAGAAGTTCAAGCTCTACCTCACCATCATCCTCATCCTCATCTCCTTCACTTGCCGCTTCCTGC
TCAACTCCAGGGTGACAGATGCTGCCTTCAACTTCCTGCTGGTCTGGTACTACTGCACCCTGACCATCCG
GGAGAGCATCCTC
