>Addgene plasmid #62052 | NET29A.Hs pRRLSIN (1742) | addgene partial sequence | sequence record 103612 | WPRE-R 5'-CATAGCGTAAAAGGAGCAACA-3'
ATCCAGAGGTTGATTGTCAATCCTTCTTGCTCCCGTGCCGCTGACTGTGAAACTTGTGGTGCACAACCCT
CAGGGTGGTGAAGAAATTGCCGAGGAAAAGGAGGAGGAAGGGAAAGCCGCACATAAGCACCTGCCACTCC
TTGCACTGAGGGTCCTGGGCCAGGTTGAACAACGTCAGCGCGTTAAAAAGCTGCCAGAAGTGTCCAAAGA
AAAGAAAAGGCAGCAGGAAGGTGAGGCCCCGCCACATCCAGGACTGGAAGCCCTCCACAGTGAGGTCCAT
GGTGTGCCGCTCGCCCAGCGCCCGCAGGCGGTAGAGGCAGCCGCTCTGGTAGTAGTACTGGAGAAACTGC
ACGAAGCTCTGGTACATGGAAAAGGAGAGGAATTGGTTCCGGAATTTCTGGTACATGAGACCGTCGGGCC
ACGTCAGCATGACTCCCGACAGGAAGGCGGACACGTAGTGATGGAACACCCACCAGCCTTTGATCCGGGA
GCCGTTGTTGATGAGGATGCTCTCCCGGATGGTCAGGGTGCAGTAGTACCAGACCAGCAGGAAGTTGAAG
GCAGCATCTGTCACCCTGGAGTTGAGCAGGAAGCGGCAAGTGAAGGAGATGAGGATGAGGATGATGGTGA
GGTAGAGCTTGAACTTCTCATACTCGTCCTTGTA
